Addgene plasmid #18569: T4 Lysozyme A129F WT*
Depositing lab: Brian Matthews. Depositing organization: University of Oregon.
Backbone
  Vector backbone: pHS1403
  Backbone size w/o insert (bp): 5000
  Vector type: Bacterial Expression
Growth in bacteria
  Bacterial resistance: Ampicillin, 100 μg/mL
  Growth temperature: 37°C
  Growth strain: DH5alpha
  Copy number: High Copy
Gene/Insert
  Gene/Insert name: T4 Lysozyme (alt name: JX4)
  Species: Bacteriophage T4
  Insert size (bp): 600
  Mutation: A129F WT*
  GenBank ID: NP_049736
  Entrez Gene: e (a.k.a. T4p123)
  Cloning method: Restriction Enzyme; 5′ cloning site BamHI (not destroyed); 3′ cloning site HindIII (not destroyed)
  Sequencing primers: 5′ na; 3′ GGCGTATCACGAGGCCC
Terms and licenses: Academic/Nonprofit Terms; Industry Terms: Not Available to Industry
Depositor comments: The BamHI site is 27 bp from the ATG and the HindIII site is 115 bp from the stop.
How to cite: T4 Lysozyme A129F WT* was a gift from Brian Matthews (Addgene plasmid # 18569 ; http://n2t.net/addgene:18569 ; RRID:Addgene_18569)
