[The description below was written by a language model from this plasmid's Addgene catalogue record.]
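Description:
T4 Lysozyme A129F WT* is a bacterial expression plasmid built on the pHS1403 backbone (about 5 kb without insert) that carries a mutant version of the bacteriophage T4 lysozyme gene (gene e). It is maintained in E. coli as a high-copy plasmid under ampicillin selection. The record does not state the origin of replication or the promoter that drives expression, and no feature table is provided, so the regulatory architecture of the backbone cannot be described from the available information.

The insert is roughly 600 bp and was cloned by restriction digestion between a BamHI site on the 5′ side and a HindIII site on the 3′ side, both of which remain intact. According to the depositor, the BamHI site lies 27 bp from the start codon and the HindIII site 115 bp from the stop codon, so the fragment includes short flanking untranslated regions and can be excised or swapped as a cassette. The coding sequence carries the substitution A129F, replacing alanine at position 129 with the much bulkier phenylalanine, in the "WT*" background. In the T4 lysozyme literature this designation generally refers to the cysteine-free pseudo-wild-type protein used as a reference for mutational work, although the record itself does not define it. No fusion tags or reporters are listed.

The record gives no explicit purpose, but a construct of this kind is suited to producing the variant protein in bacteria for studying how a single residue change affects protein structure, stability and folding, for which T4 lysozyme is a widely used model system.
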