>Addgene plasmid #18569 | T4 Lysozyme A129F WT* | addgene partial sequence | sequence record 24355 | 3primeUP
TACGNAAAAGCCCGCTCATTAGGCGGGCTCAGATCTGCTCATGTTTGACAGCTTATCATCGATAAGCTTC
GGCAATAAATTCTTGATATGTTTTCATATGTTTCCTTTAAATATTTTAATTAGTAATTGTCTATTCAAGT
AATTGTGAATATACTATCACAATTCCAAGAGAAAGTAAACAGCTTTATAGATTTTTATACGCGTCCCAAG
TGCCAGTTCTAAACGTTGTAATGACTCGTTTTGCGCGATTAGGTGTTTGATTATACCATCTACTTTTAGC
TAAGTTAACTGCAAATTCATCCCAGCGTTTTTGTTGAAGCATACGTAAAGAGTTAGTAAATCCTGCCACA
CCGGTTTCTCCCATTTGGAAAACCATATTAATCAATGCAGCGCGACGAACCGCATCAAGAGAATCATAAA
CCGGTTTTAATTTAGCATTTCTCAGAATTCCGCGAACAGCAGCATCAACATCCTGATTAAAGAGTTTTTC
AGCCTCATCTTTTGTAATTACACCATTAGTATTACGCCCAATAGCTTTATCTAATTCAGATTTAGCAGCA
TTAAGTGATGGACTTTTTGTAAGCAAATGACCGATGCCAATAGTGTAATAGCCTTCTGTGTCTTTATAGA
TTTTAAGTCTAAGACCTTCATCTATACGTAACATTTCAAATATATTCATAATACCTCCTAAGCATCGATG
GATCCTGTTTCCTGTGTGAAATTGTTATCCGCTCACAATTCCACACATTATACGAGCCGATGATAANTGT
CAACAGGGGGATGGGGAGTAAGCTGATCNGTTTCTGN
